>Addgene plasmid #39316 | pMJ826 | addgene full sequence | sequence record 116221 | Addgene NGS result
AGCGCCTGATGCGGTATTTTCTCCTTACGCATCTGTGCGGTATTTCACACCGCAATGGTGCACTCTCAGT
ACAATCTGCTCTGATGCCGCATAGTTAAGCCAGTATACACTCCGCTATCGCTACGTGACTGGGTCATGGC
TGCGCCCCGACACCCGCCAACACCCGCTGACGCGCCCTGACGGGCTTGTCTGCTCCCGGCATCCGCTTAC
AGACAAGCTGTGACCGTCTCCGGGAGCTGCATGTGTCAGAGGTTTTCACCGTCATCACCGAAACGCGCGA
GGCAGCTGCGGTAAAGCTCATCAGCGTGGTCGTGAAGCGATTCACAGATGTCTGCCTGTTCATCCGCGTC
CAGCTCGTTGAGTTTCTCCAGAAGCGTTAATGTCTGGCTTCTGATAAAGCGGGCCATGTTAAGGGCGGTT
TTTTCCTGTTTGGTCACTGATGCCTCCGTGTAAGGGGGATTTCTGTTCATGGGGGTAATGATACCGATGA
AACGAGAGAGGATGCTCACGATACGGGTTACTGATGATGAACATGCCCGGTTACTGGAACGTTGTGAGGG
TAAACAACTGGCGGTATGGATGCGGCGGGACCAGAGAAAAATCACTCAGGGTCAATGCCAGCGCTTCGTT
AATACAGATGTAGGTGTTCCACAGGGTAGCCAGCAGCATCCTGCGATGCAGATCCGGAACATAATGGTGC
AGGGCGCTGACTTCCGCGTTTCCAGACTTTACGAAACACGGAAACCGAAGACCATTCATGTTGTTGCTCA
GGTCGCAGACGTTTTGCAGCAGCAGTCGCTTCACGTTCGCTCGCGTATCGGTGATTCATTCTGCTAACCA
GTAAGGCAACCCCGCCAGCCTAGCCGGGTCCTCAACGACAGGAGCACGATCATGCGCACCCGTGGGGCCG
CCATGCCGGCGATAATGGCCTGCTTCTCGCCGAAACGTTTGGTGGCGGGACCAGTGACGAAGGCTTGAGC
GAGGGCGTGCAAGATTCCGAATACCGCAAGCGACAGGCCGATCATCGTCGCGCTCCAGCGAAAGCGGTCC
TCGCCGAAAATGACCCAGAGCGCTGCCGGCACCTGTCCTACGAGTTGCATGATAAAGAAGACAGTCATAA
GTGCGGCGACGATAGTCATGCCCCGCGCCCACCGGAAGGAGCTGACTGGGTTGAAGGCTCTCAAGGGCAT
CGGTCGAGATCCCGGTGCCTAATGAGTGAGCTAACTTACATTAATTGCGTTGCGCTCACTGCCCGCTTTC
CAGTCGGGAAACCTGTCGTGCCAGCTGCATTAATGAATCGGCCAACGCGCGGGGAGAGGCGGTTTGCGTA
TTGGGCGCCAGGGTGGTTTTTCTTTTCACCAGTGAGACGGGCAACAGCTGATTGCCCTTCACCGCCTGGC
CCTGAGAGAGTTGCAGCAAGCGGTCCACGCTGGTTTGCCCCAGCAGGCGAAAATCCTGTTTGATGGTGGT
TAACGGCGGGATATAACATGAGCTGTCTTCGGTATCGTCGTATCCCACTACCGAGATATCCGCACCAACG
CGCAGCCCGGACTCGGTAATGGCGCGCATTGCGCCCAGCGCCATCTGATCGTTGGCAACCAGCATCGCAG
TGGGAACGATGCCCTCATTCAGCATTTGCATGGTTTGTTGAAAACCGGACATGGCACTCCAGTCGCCTTC
CCGTTCCGCTATCGGCTGAATTTGATTGCGAGTGAGATATTTATGCCAGCCAGCCAGACGCAGACGCGCC
GAGACAGAACTTAATGGGCCCGCTAACAGCGCGATTTGCTGGTGACCCAATGCGACCAGATGCTCCACGC
CCAGTCGCGTACCGTCTTCATGGGAGAAAATAATACTGTTGATGGGTGTCTGGTCAGAGACATCAAGAAA
TAACGCCGGAACATTAGTGCAGGCAGCTTCCACAGCAATGGCATCCTGGTCATCCAGCGGATAGTTAATG
ATCAGCCCACTGACGCGTTGCGCGAGAAGATTGTGCACCGCCGCTTTACAGGCTTCGACGCCGCTTCGTT
CTACCATCGACACCACCACGCTGGCACCCAGTTGATCGGCGCGAGATTTAATCGCCGCGACAATTTGCGA
CGGCGCGTGCAGGGCCAGACTGGAGGTGGCAACGCCAATCAGCAACGACTGTTTGCCCGCCAGTTGTTGT
GCCACGCGGTTGGGAATGTAATTCAGCTCCGCCATCGCCGCTTCCACTTTTTCCCGCGTTTTCGCAGAAA
CGTGGCTGGCCTGGTTCACCACGCGGGAAACGGTCTGATAAGAGACACCGGCATACTCTGCGACATCGTA
TAACGTTACTGGTTTCACATTCACCACCCTGAATTGACTCTCTTCCGGGCGCTATCATGCCATACCGCGA
AAGGTTTTGCGCCATTCGATGGTGTCCGGGATCTCGACGCTCTCCCTTATGCGACTCCTGCATTAGGAAG
CAGCCCAGTAGTAGGTTGAGGCCGTTGAGCACCGCCGCCGCAAGGAATGGTGCATGCAAGGAGATGGCGC
CCAACAGTCCCCCGGCCACGGGGCCTGCCACCATACCCACGCCGAAACAAGCGCTCATGAGCCCGAAGTG
GCGAGCCCGATCTTCCCCATCGGTGATGTCGGCGATATAGGCGCCAGCAACCGCACCTGTGGCGCCGGTG
ATGCCGGCCACGATGCGTCCGGCGTAGAGGATCGAGATCTCGATCCCGCGAAATTAATACGACTCACTAT
AGGGGAATTGTGAGCGGATAACAATTCCCCTCTAGAAATAATTTTGTTTAACTTTAAGAAGGAGATATAC
ATATGCACCATCACCATCACCATGGAAAAATCGAAGAAGGTAAACTGGTAATCTGGATTAACGGCGATAA
AGGCTATAACGGTCTCGCTGAAGTCGGTAAGAAATTCGAGAAAGATACCGGAATTAAAGTCACCGTTGAG
CATCCGGATAAACTGGAAGAGAAATTCCCACAGGTTGCGGCAACTGGCGATGGCCCTGACATTATCTTCT
GGGCACACGACCGCTTTGGTGGCTACGCTCAATCTGGCCTGTTGGCTGAAATCACCCCGGACAAAGCGTT
CCAGGACAAGCTGTATCCGTTTACCTGGGATGCCGTACGTTACAACGGCAAGCTGATTGCTTACCCGATC
GCTGTTGAAGCGTTATCGCTGATTTATAACAAAGATCTGCTGCCGAACCCGCCAAAAACCTGGGAAGAGA
TCCCGGCGCTGGATAAAGAACTGAAAGCGAAAGGTAAGAGCGCGCTGATGTTCAACCTGCAAGAACCGTA
CTTCACCTGGCCGCTGATTGCTGCTGACGGGGGTTATGCGTTCAAGTATGAAAACGGCAAGTACGACATT
AAAGACGTGGGCGTGGATAACGCTGGCGCGAAAGCGGGTCTGACCTTCCTGGTTGACCTGATTAAAAACA
AACACATGAATGCAGACACCGATTACTCCATCGCAGAAGCTGCCTTTAATAAAGGCGAAACAGCGATGAC
CATCAACGGCCCGTGGGCATGGTCCAACATCGACACCAGCAAAGTGAATTATGGTGTAACGGTACTGCCG
ACCTTCAAGGGTCAACCATCCAAACCGTTCGTTGGCGTGCTGAGCGCAGGTATTAACGCCGCCAGTCCGA
ACAAAGAGCTGGCAAAAGAGTTCCTCGAAAACTATCTGCTGACTGATGAAGGTCTGGAAGCGGTTAATAA
AGACAAACCGCTGGGTGCCGTAGCGCTGAAGTCTTACGAGGAAGAGTTGGCGAAAGATCCACGTATTGCC
GCCACTATGGAAAACGCCCAGAAAGGTGAAATCATGCCGAACATCCCGCAGATGTCCGCTTTCTGGTATG
CCGTGCGTACTGCGGTGATCAACGCCGCCAGCGGTCGTCAGACTGTCGATGAAGCCCTGAAAGACGCGCA
GACTAATTCGAGCTCGAACAACAACAACACTAGTGAAAACCTGTATTTCCAGGGAGCAGCCTCGATGGAT
AAGAAATACTCAATAGGCTTAGATATCGGCACAAATAGCGTCGGATGGGCGGTGATCACTGATGAATATA
AGGTTCCGTCTAAAAAGTTCAAGGTTCTGGGAAATACAGACCGCCACAGTATCAAAAAAAATCTTATAGG
GGCTCTTTTATTTGACAGTGGAGAGACAGCGGAAGCGACTCGTCTCAAACGGACAGCTCGTAGAAGGTAT
ACACGTCGGAAGAATCGTATTTGTTATCTACAGGAGATTTTTTCAAATGAGATGGCGAAAGTAGATGATA
GTTTCTTTCATCGACTTGAAGAGTCTTTTTTGGTGGAAGAAGACAAGAAGCATGAACGTCATCCTATTTT
TGGAAATATAGTAGATGAAGTTGCTTATCATGAGAAATATCCAACTATCTATCATCTGCGAAAAAAATTG
GTAGATTCTACTGATAAAGCGGATTTGCGCTTAATCTATTTGGCCTTAGCGCATATGATTAAGTTTCGTG
GTCATTTTTTGATTGAGGGAGATTTAAATCCTGATAATAGTGATGTGGACAAACTATTTATCCAGTTGGT
ACAAACCTACAATCAATTATTTGAAGAAAACCCTATTAACGCAAGTGGAGTAGATGCTAAAGCGATTCTT
TCTGCACGATTGAGTAAATCAAGACGATTAGAAAATCTCATTGCTCAGCTCCCCGGTGAGAAGAAAAATG
GCTTATTTGGGAATCTCATTGCTTTGTCATTGGGTTTGACCCCTAATTTTAAATCAAATTTTGATTTGGC
AGAAGATGCTAAATTACAGCTTTCAAAAGATACTTACGATGATGATTTAGATAATTTATTGGCGCAAATT
GGAGATCAATATGCTGATTTGTTTTTGGCAGCTAAGAATTTATCAGATGCTATTTTACTTTCAGATATCC
TAAGAGTAAATACTGAAATAACTAAGGCTCCCCTATCAGCTTCAATGATTAAACGCTACGATGAACATCA
TCAAGACTTGACTCTTTTAAAAGCTTTAGTTCGACAACAACTTCCAGAAAAGTATAAAGAAATCTTTTTT
GATCAATCAAAAAACGGATATGCAGGTTATATTGATGGGGGAGCTAGCCAAGAAGAATTTTATAAATTTA
TCAAACCAATTTTAGAAAAAATGGATGGTACTGAGGAATTATTGGTGAAACTAAATCGTGAAGATTTGCT
GCGCAAGCAACGGACCTTTGACAACGGCTCTATTCCCCATCAAATTCACTTGGGTGAGCTGCATGCTATT
TTGAGAAGACAAGAAGACTTTTATCCATTTTTAAAAGACAATCGTGAGAAGATTGAAAAAATCTTGACTT
TTCGAATTCCTTATTATGTTGGTCCATTGGCGCGTGGCAATAGTCGTTTTGCATGGATGACTCGGAAGTC
TGAAGAAACAATTACCCCATGGAATTTTGAAGAAGTTGTCGATAAAGGTGCTTCAGCTCAATCATTTATT
GAACGCATGACAAACTTTGATAAAAATCTTCCAAATGAAAAAGTACTACCAAAACATAGTTTGCTTTATG
AGTATTTTACGGTTTATAACGAATTGACAAAGGTCAAATATGTTACTGAAGGAATGCGAAAACCAGCATT
TCTTTCAGGTGAACAGAAGAAAGCCATTGTTGATTTACTCTTCAAAACAAATCGAAAAGTAACCGTTAAG
CAATTAAAAGAAGATTATTTCAAAAAAATAGAATGTTTTGATAGTGTTGAAATTTCAGGAGTTGAAGATA
GATTTAATGCTTCATTAGGTACCTACCATGATTTGCTAAAAATTATTAAAGATAAAGATTTTTTGGATAA
TGAAGAAAATGAAGATATCTTAGAGGATATTGTTTTAACATTGACCTTATTTGAAGATAGGGAGATGATT
GAGGAAAGACTTAAAACATATGCTCACCTCTTTGATGATAAGGTGATGAAACAGCTTAAACGTCGCCGTT
ATACTGGTTGGGGACGTTTGTCTCGAAAATTGATTAATGGTATTAGGGATAAGCAATCTGGCAAAACAAT
ATTAGATTTTTTGAAATCAGATGGTTTTGCCAATCGCAATTTTATGCAGCTGATCCATGATGATAGTTTG
ACATTTAAAGAAGACATTCAAAAAGCACAAGTGTCTGGACAAGGCGATAGTTTACATGAACATATTGCAA
ATTTAGCTGGTAGCCCTGCTATTAAAAAAGGTATTTTACAGACTGTAAAAGTTGTTGATGAATTGGTCAA
AGTAATGGGGCGGCATAAGCCAGAAAATATCGTTATTGAAATGGCACGTGAAAATCAGACAACTCAAAAG
GGCCAGAAAAATTCGCGAGAGCGTATGAAACGAATCGAAGAAGGTATCAAAGAATTAGGAAGTCAGATTC
TTAAAGAGCATCCTGTTGAAAATACTCAATTGCAAAATGAAAAGCTCTATCTCTATTATCTCCAAAATGG
AAGAGACATGTATGTGGACCAAGAATTAGATATTAATCGTTTAAGTGATTATGATGTCGATGCCATTGTT
CCACAAAGTTTCCTTAAAGACGATTCAATAGACAATAAGGTCTTAACGCGTTCTGATAAAAATCGTGGTA
AATCGGATAACGTTCCAAGTGAAGAAGTAGTCAAAAAGATGAAAAACTATTGGAGACAACTTCTAAACGC
CAAGTTAATCACTCAACGTAAGTTTGATAATTTAACGAAAGCTGAACGTGGAGGTTTGAGTGAACTTGAT
AAAGCTGGTTTTATCAAACGCCAATTGGTTGAAACTCGCCAAATCACTAAGCATGTGGCACAAATTTTGG
ATAGTCGCATGAATACTAAATACGATGAAAATGATAAACTTATTCGAGAGGTTAAAGTGATTACCTTAAA
ATCTAAATTAGTTTCTGACTTCCGAAAAGATTTCCAATTCTATAAAGTACGTGAGATTAACAATTACCAT
CATGCCCATGATGCGTATCTAAATGCCGTCGTTGGAACTGCTTTGATTAAGAAATATCCAAAACTTGAAT
CGGAGTTTGTCTATGGTGATTATAAAGTTTATGATGTTCGTAAAATGATTGCTAAGTCTGAGCAAGAAAT
AGGCAAAGCAACCGCAAAATATTTCTTTTACTCTAATATCATGAACTTCTTCAAAACAGAAATTACACTT
GCAAATGGAGAGATTCGCAAACGCCCTCTAATCGAAACTAATGGGGAAACTGGAGAAATTGTCTGGGATA
AAGGGCGAGATTTTGCCACAGTGCGCAAAGTATTGTCCATGCCCCAAGTCAATATTGTCAAGAAAACAGA
AGTACAGACAGGCGGATTCTCCAAGGAGTCAATTTTACCAAAAAGAAATTCGGACAAGCTTATTGCTCGT
AAAAAAGACTGGGATCCAAAAAAATATGGTGGTTTTGATAGTCCAACGGTAGCTTATTCAGTCCTAGTGG
TTGCTAAGGTGGAAAAAGGGAAATCGAAGAAGTTAAAATCCGTTAAAGAGTTACTAGGGATCACAATTAT
GGAAAGAAGTTCCTTTGAAAAAAATCCGATTGACTTTTTAGAAGCTAAAGGATATAAGGAAGTTAAAAAA
GACTTAATCATTAAACTACCTAAATATAGTCTTTTTGAGTTAGAAAACGGTCGTAAACGGATGCTGGCTA
GTGCCGGAGAATTACAAAAAGGAAATGAGCTGGCTCTGCCAAGCAAATATGTGAATTTTTTATATTTAGC
TAGTCATTATGAAAAGTTGAAGGGTAGTCCAGAAGATAACGAACAAAAACAATTGTTTGTGGAGCAGCAT
AAGCATTATTTAGATGAGATTATTGAGCAAATCAGTGAATTTTCTAAGCGTGTTATTTTAGCAGATGCCA
ATTTAGATAAAGTTCTTAGTGCATATAACAAACATAGAGACAAACCAATACGTGAACAAGCAGAAAATAT
TATTCATTTATTTACGTTGACGAATCTTGGAGCTCCCGCTGCTTTTAAATATTTTGATACAACAATTGAT
CGTAAACGATATACGTCTACAAAAGAAGTTTTAGATGCCACTCTTATCCATCAATCCATCACTGGTCTTT
ATGAAACACGCATTGATTTGAGTCAGCTAGGAGGTGACTAACGAGGCCGGTGCTTTGCAGGATCCGAATT
CGAGCTCCGTCGACAAGCTTGCGGCCGCACTCGAGCACCACCACCACCACCACTGAGATCCGGCTGCTAA
CAAAGCCCGAAAGGAAGCTGAGTTGGCTGCTGCCACCGCTGAGCAATAACTAGCATAACCCCTTGGGGCC
TCTAAACGGGTCTTGAGGGGTTTTTTGCTGAAAGGAGGAACTATATCCGGATTGGCGAATGGG
[124 nt withheld, positions 8324-8447]
C
[91 nt withheld, positions 8449-8539]
A
[49 nt withheld, positions 8541-8589]
CCTTTGACGTTGGAGTCCACGTTCTTTAATAGTGGACTCTTGTTCCAAACTGGAACAACACTCAACCCTA
TCTCGGTCTATTCTTTTGATTTATAAGGGATTTTGCCGATTTCGGCCTATTGGTTAAAAAATGAGCTGAT
TTAACAAAAATTTAACGCGAATTTTAACAAAATATTAACGCTTACAATTTAGGTGGCACTTTTCGGGGAA
ATGTGCGCGGAACCCCTATTTGTTTATTTTTCTAAATACATTCAAATATGTATCCGCTCATGAATTAATT
CTTAGAAAAACTCATCGAGCATCAAATGAAACTGCAATTTATTCATATCAGGATTATCAATACCATATTT
TTGAAAAAGCCGTTTCTGTAATGAAGGAGAAAACTCACCGAGGCAGTTCCATAGGATGGCAAGATCCTGG
TATCGGTCTGCGATTCCGACTCGTCCAACATCAATACAACCTATTAATTTCCCCTCGTCAAAAATAAGGT
TATCAAGTGAGAAATCACCATGAGTGACGACTGAATCCGGTGAGAATGGCAAAAGTTTATGCATTTCTTT
CCAGACTTGTTCAACAGGCCAGCCATTACGCTCGTCATCAAAATCACTCGCATCAACCAAACCGTTATTC
ATTCGTGATTGCGCCTGAGCGAGACGAAATACGCGATCGCTGTTAAAAGGACAATTACAAACAGGAATCG
AATGCAACCGGCGCAGGAACACTGCCAGCGCATCAACAATATTTTCACCTGAATCAGGATATTCTTCTAA
TACCTGGAATGCTGTTTTCCCGGGGATCGCAGTGGTGAGTAACCATGCATCATCAGGAGTACGGATAAAA
TGCTTGATGGTCGGAAGAGGCATAAATTCCGTCAGCCAGTTTAGTCTGACCATCTCATCTGTAACATCAT
TGGCAACGCTACCTTTGCCATGTTTCAGAAACAACTCTGGCGCATCGGGCTTCCCATACAATCGATAGAT
TGTCGCACCTGATTGCCCGACATTATCGCGAGCCCATTTATACCCATATAAATCAGCATCCATGTTGGAA
TTTAATCGCGGCCTAGAGCAAGACGTTTCCCGTTGAATATGGCTCATAACACCCCTTGTATTACTGTTTA
TGTAAGCAGACAGTTTTATTGTTCATGACCAAAATCCCTTAACGTGAGTTTTCGTTCCACTGAGCGTCAG
ACCCCGTAGAAAAGATCAAAGGATCTTCTTGAGATCCTTTTTTTCTGCGCGTAATCTGCTGCTTGCAAAC
AAAAAAACCACCGCTACCAGCGGTGGTTTGTTTGCCGGATCAAGAGCTACCAACTCTTTTTCCGAAGGTA
ACTGGCTTCAGCAGAGCGCAGATACCAAATACTGTCCTTCTAGTGTAGCCGTAGTTAGGCCACCACTTCA
AGAACTCTGTAGCACCGCCTACATACCTCGCTCTGCTAATCCTGTTACCAGTGGCTGCTGCCAGTGGCGA
TAAGTCGTGTCTTACCGGGTTGGACTCAAGACGATAGTTACCGGATAAGGCGCAGCGGTCGGGCTGAACG
GGGGGTTCGTGCACACAGCCCAGCTTGGAGCGAACGACCTACACCGAACTGAGATACCTACAGCGTGAGC
TATGAGAAAGCGCCACGCTTCCCGAAGGGAGAAAGGCGGACAGGTATCCGGTAAGCGGCAGGGTCGGAAC
AGGAGAGCGCACGAGGGAGCTTCCAGGGGGAAACGCCTGGTATCTTTATAGTCCTGTCGGGTTTCGCCAC
CTCTGACTTGAGCGTCGATTTTTGTGATGCTCGTCAGGGGGGCGGAGCCTATGGAAAAACGCCAGCAACG
CGGCCTTTTTACGGTTCCTGGCCTTTTGCTGGCCTTTTGCTCACATGTTCTTTCCTGCGTTATCCCCTGA
TTCTGTGGATAACCGTATTACCGCCTTTGAGTGAGCTGATACCGCTCGCCGCAGCCGAACGACCGAGCGC
AGCGAGTCAGTGAGCGAGGAAGCGGAAG
Features (pLannotate 1.2.2; 21 found; start..end, strand, type, name):
      5..144     -  misc_feature   bom: basis of mobility region from pBR322
    246..437     -  CDS            rop: Rop protein, which maintains plasmids at low copy number; rop
    454..834     +  CDS            YPB1_ECOLX: Protein predicted: Swiss-Prot protein existence level 4. From Escherichia coli.
    906..1197    -  CDS            TcR (fragment): tetracycline efflux protein; tet; confers resistance to tetracycline
   1212..1233    -  protein_bind   CAP binding site: CAP binding activates transcription in the presence of cAMP. E. coli catabolite activator protein
   1246..2328    -  CDS            lacI: lac repressor; lacI; The lac repressor binds to the lac operator to inhibit transcription in E. coli. This inhibition can be relieved by adding lactose or isopropyl-β-D-thiogalactopyranoside (IPTG).
   2329..2406    -  promoter       lacI promoter: lacI
   2414..2693    -  CDS            TcR (fragment): tetracycline efflux protein; tet; confers resistance to tetracycline
   2715..2733    +  promoter       T7 promoter: promoter for bacteriophage T7 RNA polymerase
   2734..2758    +  protein_bind   lac operator: The lac repressor binds to the lac operator to inhibit transcription in E. coli. This inhibition can be relieved by adding lactose or isopropyl-β-D-thiogalactopyranoside (IPTG). lac repressor encoded by lacI
   2773..2795    +  RBS            RBS: efficient ribosome binding site from bacteriophage T7 gene 10 (Olins and Rangwala, 1989)
   2806..2823    +  CDS            6xHis: 6xHis affinity tag
   2827..3924    +  CDS            MBP: maltose binding protein from E. coli; malE (mutated); This version of the gene does not encode a signal sequence, so MBP will remain in the cytosol.
   3985..8089    +  CDS            Cas9(H840A) (fragment): nickase mutant of the Cas9 endonuclease from the Streptococcus pyogenes Type II CRISPR/Cas system generates RNA-guided single strand nicks in DNA due to the H840A mutation in the HNH catalytic domain
   8156..8173    +  CDS            9xHis (fragment): 9xHis affinity tag
   8183..8232    +  CDS            SET1 (fragment): solubility-enhancement tag derived from T7 phage gene 10B
   8240..8287    +  terminator     T7 terminator: transcription terminator for bacteriophage T7 RNA polymerase
   8324..8752    +  rep_origin     f1 ori (sequence partly withheld): f1 bacteriophage origin of replication; arrow indicates direction of (+) strand synthesis
   8805..8862    +  promoter       AmpR promoter (fragment): bla
   8871..9686    -  CDS            KanR: aminoglycoside phosphotransferase; aph(3')-Ia; confers resistance to kanamycin in bacteria or G418 (Geneticin®) in eukaryotes
   9808..10396   +  rep_origin     ori: high-copy-number ColE1/pMB1/pBR322/pUC origin of replication
