[The description below was written by a language model from this plasmid's Addgene catalogue record, the feature table of its GenBank file and pLannotate feature annotations shown in this document.]
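Description:
pMJ826 is a bacterial expression plasmid of about 10.5 kb for producing recombinant Streptococcus pyogenes Cas9 (also called Csn1) carrying the H840A substitution. It is built on pEC-K-MBP, a custom pET-derived backbone into which the 4.1 kb insert was placed by ligation-independent cloning. The plasmid replicates from a ColE1/pBR322-type origin. The accompanying rop gene and bom region are consistent with the low copy number given in the catalogue. Selection is by kanamycin through an aph(3')-Ia cassette. An f1 origin and remnants of a tetracycline resistance gene are also present as backbone carry-over.

Expression is driven by a T7 promoter followed by a lac operator and the phage T7 gene 10 ribosome binding site. The plasmid also carries lacI, so transcription is repressed until IPTG induction in a host that supplies T7 RNA polymerase. The open reading frame encodes an N-terminal His tag, then a signal-sequence-less maltose binding protein that stays in the cytosol, then Cas9(H840A). A partial GenBank record for this region also annotates a TEV protease site between MBP and Cas9, which would allow the tags to be removed after affinity purification. The short His and T7 gene 10-derived fragments annotated downstream of Cas9, before the T7 terminator, appear to be vector remnants, and the record lists only N-terminal tags.

H840A inactivates the HNH catalytic domain, converting Cas9 from a double-strand endonuclease into an RNA-guided nickase. The purified protein is suited to in vitro biochemical studies of which nuclease domain cuts which DNA strand.
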