Addgene plasmid #39316: pMJ826
Depositing lab: Jennifer Doudna. Depositing organization: University of California, Berkeley. Publication: A Programmable Dual-RNA-Guided DNA Endonuclease in Adaptive Bacterial Immunity. Jinek M, Chylinski K, Fonfara I, Hauer M, Doudna JA, Charpentier E. Science. 2012 Aug 17;337(6096):816-21. doi: 10.1126/science.1225829. Epub 2012 Jun 28. PubMed 22745249.
Backbone
  Vector backbone: pEC-K-MBP
  Backbone manufacturer: pET-based custom vector
  Backbone size w/o insert (bp): 6400
  Total vector size (bp): 10500
  Vector type: Bacterial Expression, CRISPR
Growth in bacteria
  Bacterial resistance: Kanamycin, 25 μg/mL
  Growth temperature: 37°C
  Growth strain: XL1 Blue
  Growth instructions: Low Kan concentration required, use 25ug/mL
  Copy number: Low Copy
Gene/Insert
  Gene/Insert name: Cas9 (alt name: Csn1)
  Species: Streptococcus pyogenes
  Insert size (bp): 4104
  Mutation: Histidine 840 to Alanine (H840A)
  GenBank ID: AAK33936.1
  Promoter: T7
  Tag / fusion protein: MBP (N terminal on backbone); His6 (N terminal on backbone)
  Cloning method: Ligation Independent Cloning
  Sequencing primers: 5′ MBP-forward; 3′ T7 terminator
Terms and licenses: Academic/Nonprofit Terms; Industry Terms: Not Available to Industry
Depositor comments: For more information on Doudna Lab CRISPR Plasmids please refer to: http://www.addgene.org/crispr/doudna/
How to cite: pMJ826 was a gift from Jennifer Doudna (Addgene plasmid # 39316 ; http://n2t.net/addgene:39316 ; RRID:Addgene_39316)
