LOCUS       Exported 798 bp ds-DNA linear SYN 13-JUN-2021
DEFINITION  synthetic linear DNA
ACCESSION   .
VERSION     .
KEYWORDS    pMJ826
SOURCE      synthetic DNA construct
  ORGANISM  synthetic DNA construct
REFERENCE   1 (bases 1 to 798)
  AUTHORS   Jinek M, Chylinski K, Fonfara I, Hauer M, Doudna JA, Charpentier E
  TITLE     A Programmable Dual-RNA-Guided DNA Endonuclease in Adaptive
            Bacterial Immunity.
  JOURNAL   Science. 2012 Jun 28.
  PUBMED    22745249
REFERENCE   2 (bases 1 to 798)
  AUTHORS   .
  TITLE     Direct Submission
  JOURNAL   Exported Jun 13, 2021 from SnapGene Server 1.1.58
            http://www.snapgene.com
FEATURES             Location/Qualifiers
     source          1..798
                     /organism="synthetic DNA construct"
                     /mol_type="other DNA"
     CDS             20..37
                     /codon_start=1
                     /product="6xHis affinity tag"
                     /label=6xHis
                     /translation="HHHHHH"
ORIGIN
        1 agaaggagat atacatatgc accatcacca tcaccatgga aaaatcgaag aaggtaaact
       61 ggtaatctgg attaacggcg ataaaggcta taacggtctc gctgaagtcg gtaagaaatt
      121 cgagaaagat accggaatta aagtcaccgt tgagcatccg gataaactgg aagagaaatt
      181 cccacaggtt gcggcaactg gcgatggccc tgacattatc ttctgggcac acgaccgctt
      241 tggtggctac gctcaatctg gcctgttggc tgaaatcacc ccggacaaag cgttccagga
      301 caagctgtat ccgtttacct gggatgccgt acgttacaac ggcaagctga ttgcttaccc
      361 gatcgctgtt gaagcgttat cgctgattta taacaaagat ctgctgccga acccgccaaa
      421 aacctgggaa gagatcccgg cgctggataa agaactgaaa gcgaaaggta agagcgcgct
      481 gatgttcaac ctgcaagaac cgtacttcac ctggccgctg attgctgctg acgggggtta
      541 tgcgttcaag tatgaaaacg gcaagtacga cattaaagac gtgggcgtgg ataacgctgg
      601 cgcgaaagcg ggtctgacct tcctggttga cctgattaaa aacaaacaca tgaatgcaga
      661 caccgattac tccatcgcag aagctgcctt taataaaggc gaaacagcga tgaccatcaa
      721 cggcccgtgg gcatggtcca acatcgacac cagcaaagtg aattatggtg taacggtact
      781 gccgaccttc aagggtca
//
