LOCUS       Exported 5292 bp ds-DNA linear SYN 13-JUN-2021
DEFINITION  synthetic linear DNA
ACCESSION   .
VERSION     .
KEYWORDS    pMJ826
SOURCE      synthetic DNA construct
  ORGANISM  synthetic DNA construct
REFERENCE   1 (bases 1 to 5292)
  AUTHORS   Jinek M, Chylinski K, Fonfara I, Hauer M, Doudna JA, Charpentier E
  TITLE     A Programmable Dual-RNA-Guided DNA Endonuclease in Adaptive
            Bacterial Immunity.
  JOURNAL   Science. 2012 Jun 28.
  PUBMED    22745249
REFERENCE   2 (bases 1 to 5292)
  AUTHORS   .
  TITLE     Direct Submission
  JOURNAL   Exported Jun 13, 2021 from SnapGene Server 1.1.58
            http://www.snapgene.com
FEATURES             Location/Qualifiers
     source          1..5292
                     /organism="synthetic DNA construct"
                     /mol_type="other DNA"
     CDS             4..24
                     /codon_start=1
                     /product="6xHis affinity tag"
                     /label=7xHis
                     /translation="HHHHHHH"
     CDS             28..1125
                     /codon_start=1
                     /gene="malE (mutated)"
                     /product="maltose binding protein from E. coli"
                     /label=MBP
                     /note="This version of the gene does not encode a signal
                     sequence, so MBP will remain in the cytosol."
                     /translation="KIEEGKLVIWINGDKGYNGLAEVGKKFEKDTGIKVTVEHPDKLEE
                     KFPQVAATGDGPDIIFWAHDRFGGYAQSGLLAEITPDKAFQDKLYPFTWDAVRYNGKLI
                     AYPIAVEALSLIYNKDLLPNPPKTWEEIPALDKELKAKGKSALMFNLQEPYFTWPLIAA
                     DGGYAFKYENGKYDIKDVGVDNAGAKAGLTFLVDLIKNKHMNADTDYSIAEAAFNKGET
                     AMTINGPWAWSNIDTSKVNYGVTVLPTFKGQPSKPFVGVLSAGINAASPNKELAKEFLE
                     NYLLTDEGLEAVNKDKPLGAVALKSYEEELAKDPRIAATMENAQKGEIMPNIPQMSAFW
                     YAVRTAVINAASGRQTVDEALKDAQT"
     primer_bind     1099..1122
                     /label=MBP-F
                     /note="Maltose binding protein, forward primer"
     CDS             1156..1176
                     /codon_start=1
                     /product="tobacco etch virus (TEV) protease recognition and
                     cleavage site"
                     /label=TEV site
                     /translation="ENLYFQG"
     CDS             1186..5292
                     /codon_start=1
                     /product="nickase mutant of the Cas9 endonuclease from the
                     Streptococcus pyogenes Type II CRISPR/Cas system"
                     /label=Cas9(H840A)
                     /note="generates RNA-guided single strand nicks in DNA due
                     to the H840A mutation in the HNH catalytic domain"
                     /translation="MDKKYSIGLDIGTNSVGWAVITDEYKVPSKKFKVLGNTDRHSIKK
                     NLIGALLFDSGETAEATRLKRTARRRYTRRKNRICYLQEIFSNEMAKVDDSFFHRLEES
                     FLVEEDKKHERHPIFGNIVDEVAYHEKYPTIYHLRKKLVDSTDKADLRLIYLALAHMIK
                     FRGHFLIEGDLNPDNSDVDKLFIQLVQTYNQLFEENPINASGVDAKAILSARLSKSRRL
                     ENLIAQLPGEKKNGLFGNLIALSLGLTPNFKSNFDLAEDAKLQLSKDTYDDDLDNLLAQ
                     IGDQYADLFLAAKNLSDAILLSDILRVNTEITKAPLSASMIKRYDEHHQDLTLLKALVR
                     QQLPEKYKEIFFDQSKNGYAGYIDGGASQEEFYKFIKPILEKMDGTEELLVKLNREDLL
                     RKQRTFDNGSIPHQIHLGELHAILRRQEDFYPFLKDNREKIEKILTFRIPYYVGPLARG
                     NSRFAWMTRKSEETITPWNFEEVVDKGASAQSFIERMTNFDKNLPNEKVLPKHSLLYEY
                     FTVYNELTKVKYVTEGMRKPAFLSGEQKKAIVDLLFKTNRKVTVKQLKEDYFKKIECFD
                     SVEISGVEDRFNASLGTYHDLLKIIKDKDFLDNEENEDILEDIVLTLTLFEDREMIEER
                     LKTYAHLFDDKVMKQLKRRRYTGWGRLSRKLINGIRDKQSGKTILDFLKSDGFANRNFM
                     QLIHDDSLTFKEDIQKAQVSGQGDSLHEHIANLAGSPAIKKGILQTVKVVDELVKVMGR
                     HKPENIVIEMARENQTTQKGQKNSRERMKRIEEGIKELGSQILKEHPVENTQLQNEKLY
                     LYYLQNGRDMYVDQELDINRLSDYDVDAIVPQSFLKDDSIDNKVLTRSDKNRGKSDNVP
                     SEEVVKKMKNYWRQLLNAKLITQRKFDNLTKAERGGLSELDKAGFIKRQLVETRQITKH
                     VAQILDSRMNTKYDENDKLIREVKVITLKSKLVSDFRKDFQFYKVREINNYHHAHDAYL
                     NAVVGTALIKKYPKLESEFVYGDYKVYDVRKMIAKSEQEIGKATAKYFFYSNIMNFFKT
                     EITLANGEIRKRPLIETNGETGEIVWDKGRDFATVRKVLSMPQVNIVKKTEVQTGGFSK
                     ESILPKRNSDKLIARKKDWDPKKYGGFDSPTVAYSVLVVAKVEKGKSKKLKSVKELLGI
                     TIMERSSFEKNPIDFLEAKGYKEVKKDLIIKLPKYSLFELENGRKRMLASAGELQKGNE
                     LALPSKYVNFLYLASHYEKLKGSPEDNEQKQLFVEQHKHYLDEIIEQISEFSKRVILAD
                     ANLDKVLSAYNKHRDKPIREQAENIIHLFTLTNLGAPAAFKYFDTTIDRKRYTSTKEVL
                     DATLIHQSITGLYETRIDLSQLGGD"
ORIGIN
        1 atgcatcacc atcaccatca ccatggaaaa atcgaagaag gtaaactggt aatctggatt
       61 aacggcgata aaggctataa cggtctcgct gaagtcggta agaaattcga gaaagatacc
      121 ggaattaaag tcaccgttga gcatccggat aaactggaag agaaattccc acaggttgcg
      181 gcaactggcg atggccctga cattatcttc tgggcacacg accgctttgg tggctacgct
      241 caatctggcc tgttggctga aatcaccccg gacaaagcgt tccaggacaa gctgtatccg
      301 tttacctggg atgccgtacg ttacaacggc aagctgattg cttacccgat cgctgttgaa
      361 gcgttatcgc tgatttataa caaagatctg ctgccgaacc cgccaaaaac ctgggaagag
      421 atcccggcgc tggataaaga actgaaagcg aaaggtaaga gcgcgctgat gttcaacctg
      481 caagaaccgt acttcacctg gccgctgatt gctgctgacg ggggttatgc gttcaagtat
      541 gaaaacggca agtacgacat taaagacgtg ggcgtggata acgctggcgc gaaagcgggt
      601 ctgaccttcc tggttgacct gattaaaaac aaacacatga atgcagacac cgattactcc
      661 atcgcagaag ctgcctttaa taaaggcgaa acagcgatga ccatcaacgg cccgtgggca
      721 tggtccaaca tcgacaccag caaagtgaat tatggtgtaa cggtactgcc gaccttcaag
      781 ggtcaaccat ccaaaccgtt cgttggcgtg ctgagcgcag gtattaacgc cgccagtccg
      841 aacaaagagc tggcaaaaga gttcctcgaa aactatctgc tgactgatga aggtctggaa
      901 gcggttaata aagacaaacc gctgggtgcc gtagcgctga agtcttacga ggaagagttg
      961 gcgaaagatc cacgtattgc cgccactatg gaaaacgccc agaaaggtga aatcatgccg
     1021 aacatcccgc agatgtccgc tttctggtat gccgtgcgta ctgcggtgat caacgccgcc
     1081 agcggtcgtc agactgtcga tgaagccctg aaagacgcgc agactaattc gagctcgaac
     1141 aacaacaaca ctagtgaaaa cctgtatttc cagggagcag cctcgatgga taagaaatac
     1201 tcaataggct tagatatcgg cacaaatagc gtcggatggg cggtgatcac tgatgaatat
     1261 aaggttccgt ctaaaaagtt caaggttctg ggaaatacag accgccacag tatcaaaaaa
     1321 aatcttatag gggctctttt atttgacagt ggagagacag cggaagcgac tcgtctcaaa
     1381 cggacagctc gtagaaggta tacacgtcgg aagaatcgta tttgttatct acaggagatt
     1441 ttttcaaatg agatggcgaa agtagatgat agtttctttc atcgacttga agagtctttt
     1501 ttggtggaag aagacaagaa gcatgaacgt catcctattt ttggaaatat agtagatgaa
     1561 gttgcttatc atgagaaata tccaactatc tatcatctgc gaaaaaaatt ggtagattct
     1621 actgataaag cggatttgcg cttaatctat ttggccttag cgcatatgat taagtttcgt
     1681 ggtcattttt tgattgaggg agatttaaat cctgataata gtgatgtgga caaactattt
     1741 atccagttgg tacaaaccta caatcaatta tttgaagaaa accctattaa cgcaagtgga
     1801 gtagatgcta aagcgattct ttctgcacga ttgagtaaat caagacgatt agaaaatctc
     1861 attgctcagc tccccggtga gaagaaaaat ggcttatttg ggaatctcat tgctttgtca
     1921 ttgggtttga cccctaattt taaatcaaat tttgatttgg cagaagatgc taaattacag
     1981 ctttcaaaag atacttacga tgatgattta gataatttat tggcgcaaat tggagatcaa
     2041 tatgctgatt tgtttttggc agctaagaat ttatcagatg ctattttact ttcagatatc
     2101 ctaagagtaa atactgaaat aactaaggct cccctatcag cttcaatgat taaacgctac
     2161 gatgaacatc atcaagactt gactctttta aaagctttag ttcgacaaca acttccagaa
     2221 aagtataaag aaatcttttt tgatcaatca aaaaacggat atgcaggtta tattgatggg
     2281 ggagctagcc aagaagaatt ttataaattt atcaaaccaa ttttagaaaa aatggatggt
     2341 actgaggaat tattggtgaa actaaatcgt gaagatttgc tgcgcaagca acggaccttt
     2401 gacaacggct ctattcccca tcaaattcac ttgggtgagc tgcatgctat tttgagaaga
     2461 caagaagact tttatccatt tttaaaagac aatcgtgaga agattgaaaa aatcttgact
     2521 tttcgaattc cttattatgt tggtccattg gcgcgtggca atagtcgttt tgcatggatg
     2581 actcggaagt ctgaagaaac aattacccca tggaattttg aagaagttgt cgataaaggt
     2641 gcttcagctc aatcatttat tgaacgcatg acaaactttg ataaaaatct tccaaatgaa
     2701 aaagtactac caaaacatag tttgctttat gagtatttta cggtttataa cgaattgaca
     2761 aaggtcaaat atgttactga aggaatgcga aaaccagcat ttctttcagg tgaacagaag
     2821 aaagccattg ttgatttact cttcaaaaca aatcgaaaag taaccgttaa gcaattaaaa
     2881 gaagattatt tcaaaaaaat agaatgtttt gatagtgttg aaatttcagg agttgaagat
     2941 agatttaatg cttcattagg tacctaccat gatttgctaa aaattattaa agataaagat
     3001 tttttggata atgaagaaaa tgaagatatc ttagaggata ttgttttaac attgacctta
     3061 tttgaagata gggagatgat tgaggaaaga cttaaaacat atgctcacct ctttgatgat
     3121 aaggtgatga aacagcttaa acgtcgccgt tatactggtt ggggacgttt gtctcgaaaa
     3181 ttgattaatg gtattaggga taagcaatct ggcaaaacaa tattagattt tttgaaatca
     3241 gatggttttg ccaatcgcaa ttttatgcag ctgatccatg atgatagttt gacatttaaa
     3301 gaagacattc aaaaagcaca agtgtctgga caaggcgata gtttacatga acatattgca
     3361 aatttagctg gtagccctgc tattaaaaaa ggtattttac agactgtaaa agttgttgat
     3421 gaattggtca aagtaatggg gcggcataag ccagaaaata tcgttattga aatggcacgt
     3481 gaaaatcaga caactcaaaa gggccagaaa aattcgcgag agcgtatgaa acgaatcgaa
     3541 gaaggtatca aagaattagg aagtcagatt cttaaagagc atcctgttga aaatactcaa
     3601 ttgcaaaatg aaaagctcta tctctattat ctccaaaatg gaagagacat gtatgtggac
     3661 caagaattag atattaatcg tttaagtgat tatgatgtcg atgccattgt tccacaaagt
     3721 ttccttaaag acgattcaat agacaataag gtcttaacgc gttctgataa aaatcgtggt
     3781 aaatcggata acgttccaag tgaagaagta gtcaaaaaga tgaaaaacta ttggagacaa
     3841 cttctaaacg ccaagttaat cactcaacgt aagtttgata atttaacgaa agctgaacgt
     3901 ggaggtttga gtgaacttga taaagctggt tttatcaaac gccaattggt tgaaactcgc
     3961 caaatcacta agcatgtggc acaaattttg gatagtcgca tgaatactaa atacgatgaa
     4021 aatgataaac ttattcgaga ggttaaagtg attaccttaa aatctaaatt agtttctgac
     4081 ttccgaaaag atttccaatt ctataaagta cgtgagatta acaattacca tcatgcccat
     4141 gatgcgtatc taaatgccgt cgttggaact gctttgatta agaaatatcc aaaacttgaa
     4201 tcggagtttg tctatggtga ttataaagtt tatgatgttc gtaaaatgat tgctaagtct
     4261 gagcaagaaa taggcaaagc aaccgcaaaa tatttctttt actctaatat catgaacttc
     4321 ttcaaaacag aaattacact tgcaaatgga gagattcgca aacgccctct aatcgaaact
     4381 aatggggaaa ctggagaaat tgtctgggat aaagggcgag attttgccac agtgcgcaaa
     4441 gtattgtcca tgccccaagt caatattgtc aagaaaacag aagtacagac aggcggattc
     4501 tccaaggagt caattttacc aaaaagaaat tcggacaagc ttattgctcg taaaaaagac
     4561 tgggatccaa aaaaatatgg tggttttgat agtccaacgg tagcttattc agtcctagtg
     4621 gttgctaagg tggaaaaagg gaaatcgaag aagttaaaat ccgttaaaga gttactaggg
     4681 atcacaatta tggaaagaag ttcctttgaa aaaaatccga ttgacttttt agaagctaaa
     4741 ggatataagg aagttaaaaa agacttaatc attaaactac ctaaatatag tctttttgag
     4801 ttagaaaacg gtcgtaaacg gatgctggct agtgccggag aattacaaaa aggaaatgag
     4861 ctggctctgc caagcaaata tgtgaatttt ttatatttag ctagtcatta tgaaaagttg
     4921 aagggtagtc cagaagataa cgaacaaaaa caattgtttg tggagcagca taagcattat
     4981 ttagatgaga ttattgagca aatcagtgaa ttttctaagc gtgttatttt agcagatgcc
     5041 aatttagata aagttcttag tgcatataac aaacatagag acaaaccaat acgtgaacaa
     5101 gcagaaaata ttattcattt atttacgttg acgaatcttg gagctcccgc tgcttttaaa
     5161 tattttgata caacaattga tcgtaaacga tatacgtcta caaaagaagt tttagatgcc
     5221 actcttatcc atcaatccat cactggtctt tatgaaacac gcattgattt gagtcagcta
     5281 ggaggtgact ga
//
