>Addgene plasmid #39316 | pMJ826 | addgene partial sequence | sequence record 51126 | MBP-F 5'-GATGAAGCCCTGAAAGACGCGCAG-3'
AAACCTGTATTTCCAGGGAGCAGCCTCGATGGATAAGAAATACTCAATAGGCTTAGATATCGGCACAAAT
AGCGTCGGATGGGCGGTGATCACTGATGAATATAAGGTTCCGTCTAAAAAGTTCAAGGTTCTGGGAAATA
CAGACCGCCACAGTATCAAAAAAAATCTTATAGGGGCTCTTTTATTTGACAGTGGAGAGACAGCGGAAGC
GACTCGTCTCAAACGGACAGCTCGTAGAAGGTATACACGTCGGAAGAATCGTATTTGTTATCTACAGGAG
ATTTTTTCAAATGAGATGGCGAAAGTAGATGATAGTTTCTTTCATCGACTTGAAGAGTCTTTTTTGGTGG
AAGAAGACAAGAAGCATGAACGTCATCCTATTTTTGGAAATATAGTAGATGAAGTTGCTTATCATGAGAA
ATATCCAACTATCTATCATCTGCGAAAAAAATTGGTAGATTCTACTGATAAAGCGGATTTGCGCTTAATC
TATTTGGCCTTAGCGCATATGATTAAGTTTCGTGGTCATTTTTTGATTGAGGGAGATTTAAATCCTGATA
ATAGTGATGTGGACAAACTATTTATCCAGTTGGTACAAACCTACAATCAATTATTTGAAGAAAACCCTAT
TAACGCAAGTGGAGTAGATGCTAAAGCGATTCTTTCTGCACGATTGAGTAAATCAAGACGATTAGAAAAT
CTCATTGCTCAGCTCCCCGGTGAGAAGAAAAATGGCTTATTTGGGAATCTCATTGCTTTGTCATTGGGTT
TGACCCCTAATTTTAAATCAAATTTTGATTTGGCAGAAGATGCTAAATTACAGCTTTCAAAAGATACTTA
CGATGATGATTTAGATAATTTATT
