>Addgene plasmid #39316 | pMJ826 | addgene partial sequence | sequence record 62568 | dCas9-R1 5'-TTTCAACCAATTGGCGTTTG-3'
CAAGTTCACTCAAACCTCCACGTTCAGCTTTCGTTAAATTATCAAACTTACGTTGAGTGATTAACTTGGC
GTTTAGAAGTTGTCTCCAATAGTTTTTCATCTTTTTGACTACTTCTTCACTTGGAACGTTATCCGATTTA
CCACGATTTTTATCAGAACGCGTTAAGACCTTATTGTCTATTGAATCGTCTTTAAGGAAACTTTGTGGAA
CAATGGCATCGACATCATAATCACTTAAACGATTAATATCTAATTCTTGGTCCACATACATGTCTCTTCC
ATTTTGGAGATAATAGAGATAGAGCTTTTCATTTTGCAATTGAGTATTTTCAACAGGATGCTCTTTAAGA
ATCTGACTTCCTAATTCTTTGATACCTTCTTCGATTCGTTTCATACGCTCTCGCGAATTTTTCTGGCCCT
TTTGAGTTGTCTGATTTTCACGTGCCATTTCAATAACGATATTTTCTGGCTTATGCCGCCCCATTACTTT
GACCAATTCATCAACAACTTTTACAGTCTGTAAAATACCTTTTTTAATAGCAGGGCTACCAGCTAAATTT
GCAATATGTTCATGTAAACTATCGCCTTGTCCAGACACTTGTGCTTTTTGAATGTCTTCTTTAAATGTCA
AACTATCATCATGGATCAGCTGCATAAAATTGCGATTGGCAAAACCATCTGATTTCAAAAAATCTAATAT
TGTTTTGCCAGATTGCTTATCCCTAATACCATTAATCAATTTTCGAGACAAACGTCCCCAACCAGTATAA
CGGCGACGTTTAAGCTGTTTCATCACCTTATCATCAAAGAGGTGAGCATATGTTTTAAGTCTTTCCTCAA
TCATCTCCCTATCTTCAAATAAGGTCAATGTTAAAACAATATCCTCTAAGA
